>Addgene plasmid #75008 | ZIKV_Trigger_27B | depositor full sequence | sequence record 141856 | ZIKV_Trigger_27B sequence 5675 bps
TTCTCATGTTTGACAGCTTATCATCGATAAGCTTTAATGCGGTAGTTTATCACAGTTAAATTGCTAACGC
AGTCAGGCACCGTGTATGAAATCTAACAATGCGCTCATCGTCATCCTCGGCACCGTCACCCTGGATGCTG
TAGGCATAGGCTTGGTTATGCCGGTACTGCCGGGCCTCTTGCGGGATATCCGGATATAGTTCCTCCTTTC
AGCAAAAAACCCCTCAAGACCCGTTTAGAGGCCCCAAGGGGTTATGCTACCTGTCCTCGGTTCACAATCA
AGTCCTAGGCTTCCAAACCCCCCCAGGGTGGCTTCGGCTCTTGGTGAATTGGGCGTTATCTCAACTTTCG
CTCTATTCTCATCAGTTTCATGTCCTGTGTCATTAACGATCATCCCACTGTGCTGGCCCTATAGTGAGTC
GTATTAGCGCAACGAAAGCCAGATAGCCCGTACACGTTCGAGATCTCGATCCTCTACGCCGGACGCATCG
TGGCCGGCATCACCGGCGCCACAGGTGCGGTTGCTGGCGCCTATATCGCCGACATCACCGATGGGGAAGA
TCGGGCTCGCCACTTCGGGCTCATGAGCGCTTGTTTCGGCGTGGGTATGGTGGCAGGCCCCGTGGCCGGG
GGACTGTTGGGCGCCATCTCCTTGCATGCACCATTCCTTGCGGCGGCGGTGCTCAACGGCCTCAACCTAC
TACTGGGCTGCTTCCTAATGCAGGAGTCGCATAAGGGAGAGCGTCGAGATCCCGGACACCATCGAATGGC
GCAAAACCTTTCGCGGTATGGCATGATAGCGCCCGGAAGAGAGTCAATTCAGGGTGGTGAATGTGAAACC
AGTAACGTTATACGATGTCGCAGAGTATGCCGGTGTCTCTTATCAGACCGTTTCCCGCGTGGTGAACCAG
GCCAGCCACGTTTCTGCGAAAACGCGGGAAAAAGTGGAAGCGGCGATGGCGGAGCTGAATTACATTCCCA
ACCGCGTGGCACAACAACTGGCGGGCAAACAGTCGTTGCTGATTGGCGTTGCCACCTCCAGTCTGGCCCT
GCACGCGCCGTCGCAAATTGTCGCGGCGATTAAATCTCGCGCCGATCAACTGGGTGCCAGCGTGGTGGTG
TCGATGGTAGAACGAAGCGGCGTCGAAGCCTGTAAAGCGGCGGTGCACAATCTTCTCGCGCAACGCGTCA
GTGGGCTGATCATTAACTATCCGCTGGATGACCAGGATGCCATTGCTGTGGAAGCTGCCTGCACTAATGT
TCCGGCGTTATTTCTTGATGTCTCTGACCAGACACCCATCAACAGTATTATTTTCTCCCATGAAGACGGT
ACGCGACTGGGCGTGGAGCATCTGGTCGCATTGGGTCACCAGCAAATCGCGCTGTTAGCGGGCCCATTAA
GTTCTGTCTCGGCGCGTCTGCGTCTGGCTGGCTGGCATAAATATCTCACTCGCAATCAAATTCAGCCGAT
AGCGGAACGGGAAGGCGACTGGAGTGCCATGTCCGGTTTTCAACAAACCATGCAAATGCTGAATGAGGGC
ATCGTTCCCACTGCGATGCTGGTTGCCAACGATCAGATGGCGCTGGGCGCAATGCGCGCCATTACCGAGT
CCGGGCTGCGCGTTGGTGCGGATATCTCGGTAGTGGGATACGACGATACCGAAGACAGCTCATGTTATAT
CCCGCCGTTAACCACCATCAAACAGGATTTTCGCCTGCTGGGGCAAACCAGCGTGGACCGCTTGCTGCAA
CTCTCTCAGGGCCAGGCGGTGAAGGGCAATCAGCTGTTGCCCGTCTCACTGGTGAAAAGAAAAACCACCC
TGGCGCCCAATACGCAAACCGCCTCTCCCCGCGCGTTGGCCGATTCATTAATGCAGCTGGCACGACAGGT
TTCCCGACTGGAAAGCGGGCAGTGAGCGCAACGCAATTAATGTAAGTTAGCTCACTCATTAGGCACCGGG
ATCTCGACCGATGCCCTTGAGAGCCTTCAACCCAGTCAGCTCCTTCCGGTGGGCGCGGGGCATGACTATC
GTCGCCGCACTTATGACTGTCTTCTTTATCATGCAACTCGTAGGACAGGTGCCGGCAGCGCTCTGGGTCA
TTTTCGGCGAGGACCGCTTTCGCTGGAGCGCGACGATGATCGGCCTGTCGCTTGCGGTATTCGGAATCTT
GCACGCCCTCGCTCAAGCCTTCGTCACTGGTCCCGCCACCAAACGTTTCGGCGAGAAGCAGGCCATTATC
GCCGGCATGGCGGCCGACGCGCTGGGCTACGTCTTGCTGGCGTTCGCGACGCGAGGCTGGATGGCCTTCC
CCATTATGATTCTTCTCGCTTCCGGCGGCATCGGGATGCCCGCGTTGCAGGCCATGCTGTCCAGGCAGGT
AGATGACGACCATCAGGGACAGCTTCAAGGATCGCTCGCGGCTCTTACCAGCCTAACTTCGATCACTGGA
CCGCTGATCGTCACGGCGATTTATGCCGCCTCGGCGAGCACATGGAACGGGTTGGCATGGATTGTAGGCG
CCGCCCTATACCTTGTCTGCCTCCCCGCGTTGCGTCGCGGTGCATGGAGCCGGGCCACCTCGACCTGAAT
GGAAGCCGGCGGCACCTCGCTAACGGATTCACCACTCCAAGAATTGGAGCCAATCAATTCTTGCGGAGAA
CTGTGAATGCGCAAACCAACCCTTGGCAGAACATATCCATCGCGTCCGCCATCTCCAGCAGCCGCACGCG
GCGCATCTCGGGCAGCGTTGGGTCCTGGCCACGGGTGCGCATGATCGTGCTCCTGTCGTTGAGGACCCGG
CTAGGCTGGCGGGGTTGCCTTACTGGTTAGCAGAATGAATCACCGATACGCGAGCGAACGTGAAGCGACT
GCTGCTGCAAAACGTCTGCGACCTGAGCAACAACATGAATGGTCTTCGGTTTCCGTGTTTCGTAAAGTCT
GGAAACGCGGAAGTCAGCGCCCTGCACCATTATGTTCCGGATCTGCATCGCAGGATGCTGCTGGCTACCC
TGTGGAACACCTACATCTGTATTAACGAAGCGCTGGCATTGACCCTGAGTGATTTTTCTCTGGTCCCGCC
GCATCCATACCGCCAGTTGTTTACCCTCACAACGTTCCAGTAACCGGGCATGTTCATCATCAGTAACCCG
TATCGTGAGCATCCTCTCTCGTTTCATCGGTATCATTACCCCCATGAACAGAAATCCCCCTTACACGGAG
GCATCAGTGACCAAACAGGAAAAAACCGCCCTTAACATGGCCCGCTTTATCAGAAGCCAGACATTAACGC
TTCTGGAGAAACTCAACGAGCTGGACGCGGATGAACAGGCAGACATCTGTGAATCGCTTCACGACCACGC
TGATGAGCTTTACCGCAGCTGCCTCGCGCGTTTCGGTGATGACGGTGAAAACCTCTGACACATGCAGCTC
CCGGAGACGGTCACAGCTTGTCTGTAAGCGGATGCCGGGAGCAGACAAGCCCGTCAGGGCGCGTCAGCGG
GTGTTGGCGGGTGTCGGGGCGCAGCCATGACCCAGTCACGTAGCGATAGCGGAGTGTATACTGGCTTAAC
TATGCGGCATCAGAGCAGATTGTACTGAGAGTGCACCATATATGCGGTGTGAAATACCGCACAGATGCGT
AAGGAGAAAATACCGCATCAGGCGCTCTTCCGCTTCCTCGCTCACTGACTCGCTGCGCTCGGTCGTTCGG
CTGCGGCGAGCGGTATCAGCTCACTCAAAGGCGGTAATACGGTTATCCACAGAATCAGGGGATAACGCAG
GAAAGAACATGTGAGCAAAAGGCCAGCAAAAGGCCAGGAACCGTAAAAAGGCCGCGTTGCTGGCGTTTTT
CCATAGGCTCCGCCCCCCTGACGAGCATCACAAAAATCGACGCTCAAGTCAGAGGTGGCGAAACCCGACA
GGACTATAAAGATACCAGGCGTTTCCCCCTGGAAGCTCCCTCGTGCGCTCTCCTGTTCCGACCCTGCCGC
TTACCGGATACCTGTCCGCCTTTCTCCCTTCGGGAAGCGTGGCGCTTTCTCATAGCTCACGCTGTAGGTA
TCTCAGTTCGGTGTAGGTCGTTCGCTCCAAGCTGGGCTGTGTGCACGAACCCCCCGTTCAGCCCGACCGC
TGCGCCTTATCCGGTAACTATCGTCTTGAGTCCAACCCGGTAAGACACGACTTATCGCCACTGGCAGCAG
CCACTGGTAACAGGATTAGCAGAGCGAGGTATGTAGGCGGTGCTACAGAGTTCTTGAAGTGGTGGCCTAA
CTACGGCTACACTAGAAGGACAGTATTTGGTATCTGCGCTCTGCTGAAGCCAGTTACCTTCGGAAAAAGA
GTTGGTAGCTCTTGATCCGGCAAACAAACCACCGCTGGTAGCGGTGGTTTTTTTGTTTGCAAGCAGCAGA
TTACGCGCAGAAAAAAAGGATCTCAAGAAGATCCTTTGATCTTTTCTACGGGGTCTGACGCTCAGTGGAA
CGAAAACTCACGTTAAGGGATTTTGGTCATGAGATTATCAAAAAGGATCTTCACCTAGATCCTTTTAAAT
TAAAAATGAAGTTTTAAATCAATCTAAAGTATATATGAGTAAACTTGGTCTGACAGTTACCAATGCTTAA
TCAGTGAGGCACCTATCTCAGCGATCTGTCTATTTCGTTCATCCATAGTTGCCTGACTCCCCGTCGTGTA
GATAACTACGATACGGGAGGGCTTACCATCTGGCCCCAGTGCTGCAATGATACCGCGAGACCCACGCTCA
CCGGCTCCAGATTTATCAGCAATAAACCAGCCAGCCGGAAGGGCCGAGCGCAGAAGTGGTCCTGCAACTT
TATCCGCCTCCATCCAGTCTATTAATTGTTGCCGGGAAGCTAGAGTAAGTAGTTCGCCAGTTAATAGTTT
GCGCAACGTTGTTGCCATTGCTGCAGGCATCGTGGTGTCACGCTCGTCGTTTGGTATGGCTTCATTCAGC
TCCGGTTCCCAACGATCAAGGCGAGTTACATGATCCCCCATGTTGTGCAAAAAAGCGGTTAGCTCCTTCG
GTCCTCCGATCGTTGTCAGAAGTAAGTTGGCCGCAGTGTTATCACTCATGGTTATGGCAGCACTGCATAA
TTCTCTTACTGTCATGCCATCCGTAAGATGCTTTTCTGTGACTGGTGAGTACTCAACCAAGTCATTCTGA
GAATAGTGTATGCGGCGACCGAGTTGCTCTTGCCCGGCGTCAACACGGGATAATACCGCGCCACATAGCA
GAACTTTAAAAGTGCTCATCATTGGAAAACGTTCTTCGGGGCGAAAACTCTCAAGGATCTTACCGCTGTT
GAGATCCAGTTCGATGTAACCCACTCGTGCACCCAACTGATCTTCAGCATCTTTTACTTTCACCAGCGTT
TCTGGGTGAGCAAAAACAGGAAGGCAAAATGCCGCAAAAAAGGGAATAAGGGCGACACGGAAATGTTGAA
TACTCATACTCTTCCTTTTTCAATATTATTGAAGCATTTATCAGGGTTATTGTCTCATGAGCGGATACAT
ATTTGAATGTATTTAGAAAAATAAACAAATAGGGGTTCCGCGCACATTTCCCCGAAAAGTGCCACCTGAC
GTCTAAGAAACCATTATTATCATGACATTAACCTATAAAAATAGGCGTATCACGAGGCCCTTTCGTCTTC
AAGAA
Features (pLannotate 1.2.2; 15 found; start..end, strand, type, name):
     10..38      +  promoter       tet promoter: E. coli promoter for tetracycline efflux protein gene
     86..190     +  CDS            TcR (fragment): tetracycline efflux protein; tet; confers resistance to tetracycline
    213..259     -  terminator     T7 terminator: transcription terminator for bacteriophage T7 RNA polymerase
    408..426     -  promoter       T7 promoter: promoter for bacteriophage T7 RNA polymerase
    468..747     +  CDS            TcR (fragment): tetracycline efflux protein; tet; confers resistance to tetracycline
    755..832     +  promoter       lacI promoter: lacI
    833..1915    +  CDS            lacI: lac repressor; lacI; The lac repressor binds to the lac operator to inhibit transcription in E. coli. This inhibition can be relieved by adding lactose or isopropyl-β-D-thiogalactopyranoside (IPTG).
   1928..1949    +  protein_bind   CAP binding site: CAP binding activates transcription in the presence of cAMP. E. coli catabolite activator protein
   1964..2588    +  CDS            TcR (fragment): tetracycline efflux protein; tet; confers resistance to tetracycline
   2830..3210    -  CDS            YPB1_ECOLX: Protein predicted: Swiss-Prot protein existence level 4. From Escherichia coli.
   3227..3418    +  CDS            rop: Rop protein, which maintains plasmids at low copy number; rop
   3520..3662    +  misc_feature   bom: basis of mobility region from pBR322
   3848..4436    -  rep_origin     ori: high-copy-number ColE1/pMB1/pBR322/pUC origin of replication
   4607..5467    -  CDS            AmpR: β-lactamase; bla; confers resistance to ampicillin, carbenicillin, and related antibiotics
   5468..5572    -  promoter       AmpR promoter: bla
