[The description below was written by a language model from this plasmid's Addgene catalogue record and pLannotate feature annotations shown in this document.]
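Description:
ZIKV_Trigger_27B is a bacterial plasmid built on the pET-15b backbone that carries a short synthetic fragment corresponding to a portion of the Zika virus genome, chosen because it contains the trigger sequence recognised by sensor 27B. The fragment was inserted by Gibson cloning and sits under a bacteriophage T7 promoter. In the annotated 5,675-nt sequence, the T7 promoter and T7 terminator lie on the reverse strand and flank an unannotated gap of roughly 150 nt, which is consistent with the position of the viral fragment, although the feature table does not label the insert itself. No tag, ribosome-binding site or coding sequence is annotated between these elements. This suggests the payload is meant to be transcribed as RNA rather than translated into a protein.

The rest of the plasmid is standard pET/pBR322-derived backbone. It has a ColE1/pMB1-type origin of replication with the adjacent rop gene and bom mobility region, and an ampicillin resistance gene (β-lactamase) with its own promoter for selection in E. coli. A lacI repressor cassette is also present, along with several fragments of the tetracycline resistance gene and its promoter, which are non-functional remnants interrupted by the cloning region. The catalogue lists the plasmid as high copy, although the presence of rop would normally moderate copy number.

Judging from the stated purpose and the associated work on programmable biomolecular detection of Zika virus, the plasmid serves as a source of defined trigger RNA. T7-driven transcription of the viral segment would yield a target molecule for activating and validating the matching 27B RNA sensor.
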