Addgene plasmid #75008: ZIKV_Trigger_27B
Purpose: Portion of Zika Virus genome (KU312312: 1348-1494) containing sensor 27B trigger sequence
Depositing lab: James Collins & Alexander Green. Depositing organization: Massachusetts Institute of Technology. Publication: Rapid, Low-Cost Detection of Zika Virus Using Programmable Biomolecular Components. Pardee K, Green AA, Takahashi MK, Braff D, Lambert G, Lee JW, Ferrante T, Ma D, Donghia N, Fan M, Daringer NM, Bosch I, Dudley DM, O'Connor DH, Gehrke L, Collins JJ. Cell. 2016 May 6. pii: S0092-8674(16)30505-0. doi: 10.1016/j.cell.2016.04.059. PubMed 27160350.
Backbone
  Vector backbone: pET-15b
  Backbone manufacturer: EMD Millipore
  Vector type: Bacterial Expression
Growth in bacteria
  Bacterial resistance: Ampicillin, 100 μg/mL
  Growth temperature: 37°C
  Growth strain: DH5alpha
  Copy number: High Copy
Gene/Insert
  Gene/Insert name: ZIKV_Trigger_27B
  Species: Synthetic
  Promoter: T7
  Cloning method: Gibson Cloning
  Sequencing primers: 5′ pBRrevBam (GGTGATGTCGGCGATATAGG); 3′ pBEST-R (TCTCATGTTTGACAGCTTATC)
Terms and licenses: Academic/Nonprofit Terms; Industry Terms: Not Available to Industry
How to cite: ZIKV_Trigger_27B was a gift from James Collins & Alexander Green (Addgene plasmid # 75008 ; http://n2t.net/addgene:75008 ; RRID:Addgene_75008)
