>Addgene plasmid #75008 | ZIKV_Trigger_27B | addgene partial sequence | sequence record 145633 | T7 5'-TAATACGACTCACTATAGGG-3'
GGACATGAAACTGATGAGAATAGAGCGAAAGTTGAGATAACGCCCAATTCACCAAGAGCCGAAGCCACCC
TGGGGGGGTTTGGAAGCCTAGGACTTGATTGTGAACCGAGGACAGGTAGCATAACCCCTTGGGGCCTCTA
AACGGGTCTTGAGGGGTTTTTTGCTGAAAGGAGGAACTATATCCGGATATCCCGCAAGAGGCCCGGCAGT
ACCGGCATAACCAAGCCTATGCCTACAGCATCCAGGGTGACGGTGCCGAGGATGACGATGAGCGCATTGT
TAGATTTCATACACGGTGCCTGACTGCGTTAGCAATTTAACTGTGATAAACTACCGCATTAAAGCTTATC
GATGATAAGCTGTCAAACATGAGAATTCTTGAANACGAAAGGGCCTCGTGATACGCCTATTTTTATAGGT
TAATGTCATGATAATAATGGTTTCTTAGACGTCAGGTGGCACTTTTCGGGGAAATGTGCGCGGAACCCCT
ATTTGTTTATTTTTCTAAATACATTCAAATATGTATCCGCTCATGAGACAATAACCCTGATAAATGCTTC
AATAATATTGAAAAAGGAAGAGTATGAGTATTCAACATTTCCGTGTCGCCCTTATTCCCTTTTTTGCGGC
ATTTTGCCTTCCTGTTTTTGCTCACCCAGAAACGCTGGTGAAAGTAAAAGATGCTGAA
