>Addgene plasmid #75008 | ZIKV_Trigger_27B | addgene partial sequence | sequence record 145635 | Amp-R 5'-ATAATACCGCGCCACATAGC-3'
AAACTCTCAAGGATCTTACCGCTGTTGAGATCCAGTTCGATGTAACCCACTCGTGCACCCAACTGATCTT
CAGCATCTTTTACTTTCACCAGCGTTTCTGGGTGAGCAAAAACAGGAAGGCAAAATGCCGCAAAAAAGGG
AATAAGGGCGACACGGAAATGTTGAATACTCATACTCTTCCTTTTTCAATATTATTGAAGCATTTATCAG
GGTTATTGTCTCATGAGCGGATACATATTTGAATGTATTTAGAAAAATAAACAAATAGGGGTTCCGCGCA
CATTTCCCCGAAAAGTGCCACCTGACGTCTAAGAAACCATTATTATCATGACATTAACCTATAAAAATAG
GCGTATCACGAGGCCCTTTCGTCTTCAAGAATTCTCATGTTTGACAGCTTATCATCGATAAGCTTTAATG
CGGTAGTTTATCACAGTTAAATTGCTAACGCAGTCAGGCACCGTGTATGAAATCTAACAATGCGCTCATC
GTCATCCTCGGCACCGTCACCCTGGATGCTGTAGGCATAGGCTTGGTTATGCCGGTACTGCCGGGCCTCT
TGCGGGATATCCGGATATAGTTCCTCCTTTCAGCAAAAAACCCCTCAAGACCCGTTTAGAGGCCCCAAGG
GGTTATGCTACCTGTCCTCGGTTCACAATCAAGTCCTAGGCTTCCAAACCCCCCCAGGGTGGCTTCGGCT
CTTGGTGAATTGGGCGTTATCTCAACTTTCGCTCTATTCTCATCAGTTTCATGTCCTGTGTCATTAACGA
TCATCCCACTGTGCTGGCCCTATAGTGAGTCGTATTAGCGCAACGAAAGCCAGATAGCCCGTACACGTTC
GAGATCTCGATCCTCTACGCCGGACGCATCGTGGCCGGCATCACCGGCGCCACAGGTGCGGTTGCTGGCG
CCTATATCGCC
